>Addgene plasmid #74156 | pCDNA3 HA C9ORF72 op | depositor full sequence | sequence record 139165 | pCDNA3 HA C9ORF72 op sequence 6833 bps
GACGGATCGGGAGATCTCCCGATCCCCTATGGTGCACTCTCAGTACAATCTGCTCTGATGCCGCATAGTT
AAGCCAGTATCTGCTCCCTGCTTGTGTGTTGGAGGTCGCTGAGTAGTGCGCGAGCAAAATTTAAGCTACA
ACAAGGCAAGGCTTGACCGACAATTGCATGAAGAATCTGCTTAGGGTTAGGCGTTTTGCGCTGCTTCGCG
ATGTACGGGCCAGATATACGCGTTGACATTGATTATTGACTAGTTATTAATAGTAATCAATTACGGGGTC
ATTAGTTCATAGCCCATATATGGAGTTCCGCGTTACATAACTTACGGTAAATGGCCCGCCTGGCTGACCG
CCCAACGACCCCCGCCCATTGACGTCAATAATGACGTATGTTCCCATAGTAACGCCAATAGGGACTTTCC
ATTGACGTCAATGGGTGGAGTATTTACGGTAAACTGCCCACTTGGCAGTACATCAAGTGTATCATATGCC
AAGTACGCCCCCTATTGACGTCAATGACGGTAAATGGCCCGCCTGGCATTATGCCCAGTACATGACCTTA
TGGGACTTTCCTACTTGGCAGTACATCTACGTATTAGTCATCGCTATTACCATGGTGATGCGGTTTTGGC
AGTACATCAATGGGCGTGGATAGCGGTTTGACTCACGGGGATTTCCAAGTCTCCACCCCATTGACGTCAA
TGGGAGTTTGTTTTGGCACCAAAATCAACGGGACTTTCCAAAATGTCGTAACAACTCCGCCCCATTGACG
CAAATGGGCGGTAGGCGTGTACGGTGGGAGGTCTATATAAGCAGAGCTCTCTGGCTAACTAGAGAACCCA
CTGCTTACTGGCTTATCGAAATTAATACGACTCACTATAGGGAGACCCAAGCTGGCTAGCCACCATGGAG
TACCCATACGATGTTCCAGATTACGCTAAGCTTATGTCAACCCTGTGCCCTCCACCCTCCCCTGCTGTCG
CAAAAACTGAAATCGCCCTGAGCGGAAAATCACCCCTGCTGGCTGCTACCTTCGCTTACTGGGATAACAT
CCTGGGACCTCGGGTGCGCCACATTTGGGCACCAAAGACCGAACAGGTGCTGCTGAGCGACGGCGAGATC
ACATTTCTGGCCAACCATACTCTGAATGGAGAAATCCTGAGGAATGCAGAGTCCGGGGCCATTGACGTGA
AATTCTTTGTGCTGTCCGAGAAGGGAGTCATCATCGTGAGCCTGATCTTCGATGGCAACTGGAATGGAGA
CAGATCAACCTACGGGCTGAGCATCATTCTGCCACAGACAGAGCTGAGCTTTTATCTGCCCCTGCACCGC
GTCTGCGTGGATCGACTGACACATATCATTCGAAAAGGCAGGATCTGGATGCACAAGGAGCGACAGGAAA
ACGTGCAGAAGATCATTCTGGAGGGGACAGAACGCATGGAGGACCAGGGCCAGTCCATCATTCCCATGCT
GACTGGCGAAGTCATTCCTGTGATGGAGCTGCTGAGCAGCATGAAGAGTCATTCAGTGCCTGAGGAAATC
GATATTGCTGACACCGTGCTGAACGACGATGACATCGGAGATTCTTGCCACGAAGGGTTCCTGCTGAATG
CCATTTCTAGTCATCTGCAGACATGCGGCTGTAGTGTGGTCGTGGGCAGCAGCGCCGAGAAGGTCAACAA
GATCGTGAGGACCCTGTGCCTGTTTCTGACACCAGCCGAAAGAAAATGCAGCAGGCTGTGCGAGGCTGAA
TCCTCTTTCAAGTATGAGTCCGGGCTGTTTGTGCAGGGCCTGCTGAAAGACAGCACTGGCTCCTTCGTCC
TGCCCTTTCGCCAGGTCATGTACGCACCATATCCCACCACACACATCGACGTGGACGTGAACACCGTGAA
GCAGATGCCCCCTTGTCACGAACATATCTACAATCAGAGGAGATATATGAGGAGTGAGCTGACTGCTTTC
TGGAGAGCAACCTCAGAGGAAGATATGGCACAGGACACTATCATCTACACCGATGAGTCTTTCACTCCTG
ACCTGAACATCTTTCAGGATGTCCTGCACCGGGACACCCTGGTGAAAGCCTTCCTGGATCAGGTCTTTCA
GCTGAAGCCAGGCCTGTCTCTGCGGAGTACATTCCTGGCACAGTTTCTGCTGGTGCTGCATCGCAAGGCC
CTGACACTGATCAAATATATTGAGGATGACACTCAGAAGGGAAAGAAACCCTTCAAATCTCTGAGAAACC
TGAAGATCGATCTGGACCTGACTGCTGAAGGCGACCTGAATATCATTATGGCCCTGGCTGAGAAGATCAA
GCCTGGACTGCACAGCTTTATTTTCGGGCGACCCTTCTACACTTCTGTCCAGGAGCGGGATGTGCTGATG
ACTTTCTGACTCGAGTCTAGAGGGCCCGTTTAAACCCGCTGATCAGCCTCGACTGTGCCTTCTAGTTGCC
AGCCATCTGTTGTTTGCCCCTCCCCCGTGCCTTCCTTGACCCTGGAAGGTGCCACTCCCACTGTCCTTTC
CTAATAAAATGAGGAAATTGCATCGCATTGTCTGAGTAGGTGTCATTCTATTCTGGGGGGTGGGGTGGGG
CAGGACAGCAAGGGGGAGGATTGGGAAGACAATAGCAGGCATGCTGGGGATGCGGTGGGCTCTATGGCTT
CTGAGGCGGAAAGAACCAGCTGGGGCTCTAGGGGGTATCCCC
[124 nt withheld, positions 2703-2826]
C
[91 nt withheld, positions 2828-2918]
A
[49 nt withheld, positions 2920-2968]
CCTTTGACGTTGGAGTCCACGTTCTTT
[37 nt withheld, positions 2996-3032]
ACCCTATCTCGGTCTATTCTTTTGATTTATAAGGGATTTTGCCGATTTCGGCCTATTGGTTAAAAAATGA
GCTGATTTAACAAAAATTTAACGCGAATTAATTCTGTGGAATGTGTGTCAGTTAGGGTGTGGAAAGTCCC
CAGGCTCCCCAGCAGGCAGAAGTATGCAAAGCATGCATCTCAATTAGTCAGCAACCAGGTGTGGAAAGTC
CCCAGGCTCCCCAGCAGGCAGAAGTATGCAAAGCATGCATCTCAATTAGTCAGCAACCATAGTCCCGCCC
CTAACTCCGCCCATCCCGCCCCTAACTCCGCCCAGTTCCGCCCATTCTCCGCCCCATGGCTGACTAATTT
TTTTTATTTATGCAGAGGCCGAGGCCGCCTCTGCCTCTGAGCTATTCCAGAAGTAGTGAGGAGGCTTTTT
TGGAGGCCTAGGCTTTTGCAAAAAGCTCCCGGGAGCTTGTATATCCATTTTCGGATCTGATCAAGAGACA
GGATGAGGATCGTTTCGCATGATTGAACAAGATGGATTGCACGCAGGTTCTCCGGCCGCTTGGGTGGAGA
GGCTATTCGGCTATGACTGGGCACAACAGACAATCGGCTGCTCTGATGCCGCCGTGTTCCGGCTGTCAGC
GCAGGGGCGCCCGGTTCTTTTTGTCAAGACCGACCTGTCCGGTGCCCTGAATGAACTGCAGGACGAGGCA
GCGCGGCTATCGTGGCTGGCCACGACGGGCGTTCCTTGCGCAGCTGTGCTCGACGTTGTCACTGAAGCGG
GAAGGGACTGGCTGCTATTGGGCGAAGTGCCGGGGCAGGATCTCCTGTCATCTCACCTTGCTCCTGCCGA
GAAAGTATCCATCATGGCTGATGCAATGCGGCGGCTGCATACGCTTGATCCGGCTACCTGCCCATTCGAC
CACCAAGCGAAACATCGCATCGAGCGAGCACGTACTCGGATGGAAGCCGGTCTTGTCGATCAGGATGATC
TGGACGAAGAGCATCAGGGGCTCGCGCCAGCCGAACTGTTCGCCAGGCTCAAGGCGCGCATGCCCGACGG
CGAGGATCTCGTCGTGACCCATGGCGATGCCTGCTTGCCGAATATCATGGTGGAAAATGGCCGCTTTTCT
GGATTCATCGACTGTGGCCGGCTGGGTGTGGCGGACCGCTATCAGGACATAGCGTTGGCTACCCGTGATA
TTGCTGAAGAGCTTGGCGGCGAATGGGCTGACCGCTTCCTCGTGCTTTACGGTATCGCCGCTCCCGATTC
GCAGCGCATCGCCTTCTATCGCCTTCTTGACGAGTTCTTCTGAGCGGGACTCTGGGGTTCGAAATGACCG
ACCAAGCGACGCCCAACCTGCCATCACGAGATTTCGATTCCACCGCCGCCTTCTATGAAAGGTTGGGCTT
CGGAATCGTTTTCCGGGACGCCGGCTGGATGATCCTCCAGCGCGGGGATCTCATGCTGGAGTTCTTCGCC
CACCCCAACTTGTTTATTGCAGCTTATAATGGTTACAAATAAAGCAATAGCATCACAAATTTCACAAATA
AAGCATTTTTTTCACTGCATTCTAGTTGTGGTTTGTCCAAACTCATCAATGTATCTTATCATGTCTGTAT
ACCGTCGACCTCTAGCTAGAGCTTGGCGTAATCATGGTCATAGCTGTTTCCTGTGTGAAATTGTTATCCG
CTCACAATTCCACACAACATACGAGCCGGAAGCATAAAGTGTAAAGCCTGGGGTGCCTAATGAGTGAGCT
AACTCACATTAATTGCGTTGCGCTCACTGCCCGCTTTCCAGTCGGGAAACCTGTCGTGCCAGCTGCATTA
ATGAATCGGCCAACGCGCGGGGAGAGGCGGTTTGCGTATTGGGCGCTCTTCCGCTTCCTCGCTCACTGAC
TCGCTGCGCTCGGTCGTTCGGCTGCGGCGAGCGGTATCAGCTCACTCAAAGGCGGTAATACGGTTATCCA
CAGAATCAGGGGATAACGCAGGAAAGAACATGTGAGCAAAAGGCCAGCAAAAGGCCAGGAACCGTAAAAA
GGCCGCGTTGCTGGCGTTTTTCCATAGGCTCCGCCCCCCTGACGAGCATCACAAAAATCGACGCTCAAGT
CAGAGGTGGCGAAACCCGACAGGACTATAAAGATACCAGGCGTTTCCCCCTGGAAGCTCCCTCGTGCGCT
CTCCTGTTCCGACCCTGCCGCTTACCGGATACCTGTCCGCCTTTCTCCCTTCGGGAAGCGTGGCGCTTTC
TCATAGCTCACGCTGTAGGTATCTCAGTTCGGTGTAGGTCGTTCGCTCCAAGCTGGGCTGTGTGCACGAA
CCCCCCGTTCAGCCCGACCGCTGCGCCTTATCCGGTAACTATCGTCTTGAGTCCAACCCGGTAAGACACG
ACTTATCGCCACTGGCAGCAGCCACTGGTAACAGGATTAGCAGAGCGAGGTATGTAGGCGGTGCTACAGA
GTTCTTGAAGTGGTGGCCTAACTACGGCTACACTAGAAGAACAGTATTTGGTATCTGCGCTCTGCTGAAG
CCAGTTACCTTCGGAAAAAGAGTTGGTAGCTCTTGATCCGGCAAACAAACCACCGCTGGTAGCGGTTTTT
TTGTTTGCAAGCAGCAGATTACGCGCAGAAAAAAAGGATCTCAAGAAGATCCTTTGATCTTTTCTACGGG
GTCTGACGCTCAGTGGAACGAAAACTCACGTTAAGGGATTTTGGTCATGAGATTATCAAAAAGGATCTTC
ACCTAGATCCTTTTAAATTAAAAATGAAGTTTTAAATCAATCTAAAGTATATATGAGTAAACTTGGTCTG
ACAGTTACCAATGCTTAATCAGTGAGGCACCTATCTCAGCGATCTGTCTATTTCGTTCATCCATAGTTGC
CTGACTCCCCGTCGTGTAGATAACTACGATACGGGAGGGCTTACCATCTGGCCCCAGTGCTGCAATGATA
CCGCGAGACCCACGCTCACCGGCTCCAGATTTATCAGCAATAAACCAGCCAGCCGGAAGGGCCGAGCGCA
GAAGTGGTCCTGCAACTTTATCCGCCTCCATCCAGTCTATTAATTGTTGCCGGGAAGCTAGAGTAAGTAG
TTCGCCAGTTAATAGTTTGCGCAACGTTGTTGCCATTGCTACAGGCATCGTGGTGTCACGCTCGTCGTTT
GGTATGGCTTCATTCAGCTCCGGTTCCCAACGATCAAGGCGAGTTACATGATCCCCCATGTTGTGCAAAA
AAGCGGTTAGCTCCTTCGGTCCTCCGATCGTTGTCAGAAGTAAGTTGGCCGCAGTGTTATCACTCATGGT
TATGGCAGCACTGCATAATTCTCTTACTGTCATGCCATCCGTAAGATGCTTTTCTGTGACTGGTGAGTAC
TCAACCAAGTCATTCTGAGAATAGTGTATGCGGCGACCGAGTTGCTCTTGCCCGGCGTCAATACGGGATA
ATACCGCGCCACATAGCAGAACTTTAAAAGTGCTCATCATTGGAAAACGTTCTTCGGGGCGAAAACTCTC
AAGGATCTTACCGCTGTTGAGATCCAGTTCGATGTAACCCACTCGTGCACCCAACTGATCTTCAGCATCT
TTTACTTTCACCAGCGTTTCTGGGTGAGCAAAAACAGGAAGGCAAAATGCCGCAAAAAAGGGAATAAGGG
CGACACGGAAATGTTGAATACTCATACTCTTCCTTTTTCAATATTATTGAAGCATTTATCAGGGTTATTG
TCTCATGAGCGGATACATATTTGAATGTATTTAGAAAAATAAACAAATAGGGGTTCCGCGCACATTTCCC
CGAAAAGTGCCACCTGACGTC
Features (pLannotate 1.2.2; 21 found; start..end, strand, type, name):
     28..80      -  misc_feature   bom (fragment): basis of mobility region from pBR322
    235..614     +  enhancer       CMV enhancer: human cytomegalovirus immediate early enhancer
    615..818     +  promoter       CMV promoter: human cytomegalovirus (CMV) immediate early promoter
    814..847     +  LTR            5' LTR (truncated) (fragment): truncated 5' long terminal repeat (LTR) from HIV-1
    863..881     +  promoter       T7 promoter: promoter for bacteriophage T7 RNA polymerase
    911..937     +  CDS            3xHA (fragment): three tandem HA epitope tags
    944..2386    +  CDS            C9orf72: CI072_HUMAN - Experimental evidence at protein level: Swiss-Prot protein existence level 1. [Isoform 2]: Does not play a role in regulation of stress granule assembly in response to cellular stress. From Homo sapiens (Human).
   2433..2657    +  polyA_signal   bGH poly(A) signal: bovine growth hormone polyadenylation signal
   2661..2682    +  promoter       SV40 promoter (fragment): SV40 enhancer and early promoter
   2703..3131    +  rep_origin     f1 ori (sequence partly withheld): f1 bacteriophage origin of replication; arrow indicates direction of (+) strand synthesis
   3145..3474    +  promoter       SV40 promoter: SV40 enhancer and early promoter
   3541..4332    +  CDS            neo: KKA2_KLEPN - Also known as kan, nptII. Experimental evidence at protein level: Swiss-Prot protein existence level 1. Resistance to kanamycin, neomycin, paromomycin, ribostamycin, butirosin and gentamicin B. From Klebsiella pneumoniae.
   4356..4514    +  CDS            ble (fragment): BLE_KLEPN - Experimental evidence at protein level: Swiss-Prot protein existence level 1. Binding protein with a strong affinity to the bleomycin family of antibiotics. Binds to CL990; an antimitotic-antibiotic compound. From Klebsiella pneumoniae.
   4509..4630    +  polyA_signal   SV40 poly(A) signal: SV40 polyadenylation signal
   4703..4719    -  protein_bind   lac operator: The lac repressor binds to the lac operator to inhibit transcription in E. coli. This inhibition can be relieved by adding lactose or isopropyl-β-D-thiogalactopyranoside (IPTG). lac repressor encoded by lacI
   4727..4757    -  promoter       lac promoter: promoter for the E. coli lac operon
   4772..4793    -  protein_bind   CAP binding site: CAP binding activates transcription in the presence of cAMP. E. coli catabolite activator protein
   4806..4898    -  CDS            lacI (fragment): lac repressor; lacI; The lac repressor binds to the lac operator to inhibit transcription in E. coli. This inhibition can be relieved by adding lactose or isopropyl-β-D-thiogalactopyranoside (IPTG).
   5081..5666    -  rep_origin     ori: high-copy-number ColE1/pMB1/pBR322/pUC origin of replication
   5837..6697    -  CDS            AmpR: β-lactamase; bla; confers resistance to ampicillin, carbenicillin, and related antibiotics
   6698..6802    -  promoter       AmpR promoter: bla
