[The description below was written by a language model from this plasmid's Addgene catalogue record and pLannotate feature annotations shown in this document.]
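Description:
pCDNA3 HA C9ORF72 op is a 6,833 bp mammalian expression plasmid built on the pcDNA3 backbone for producing HA-tagged human C9ORF72 in transfected cells. It is propagated in E. coli through a high-copy ColE1/pUC-type origin and selected with ampicillin via the β-lactamase gene under its own promoter. An f1 origin is also present, which allows single-stranded DNA production. For selection in mammalian cells, an SV40 enhancer/early promoter drives the neomycin phosphotransferase gene, terminated by an SV40 polyadenylation signal, conferring G418 resistance. The annotation also picks up short fragments (a bom region, a truncated HIV-1 LTR match, ble and lacI fragments, lac promoter/operator elements). These appear to be backbone remnants or partial similarity hits rather than functional parts of the design.

The expression cassette consists of the CMV immediate-early enhancer and promoter, followed by a T7 promoter that could support in vitro transcription. Next comes a short N-terminal HA epitope, annotated as a fragment of a 3xHA match whose length is consistent with a single HA tag. This is followed by the C9ORF72 coding sequence of about 1.4 kb and the bovine growth hormone polyadenylation signal. The insert was cloned between HindIII and XhoI sites, both of which are retained. According to the depositor, the coding sequence is synthetic. It encodes the same amino acid sequence as natural human C9ORF72, but the nucleotide sequence was rewritten to remove rare codons and negative RNA elements, presumably to improve expression. C9orf72 is the gene linked to ALS and frontotemporal dementia. The construct is used to express the protein transiently or stably in mammalian cells, with the HA tag allowing antibody-based detection or pull-down.
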