Addgene plasmid #74156: pCDNA3 HA C9ORF72 op
Purpose: Express HA tagged optimized C9ORF72 in mammalian cells
Depositing lab: Nicolas Charlet-Berguerand. Depositing organization: Institut de Genetique et de Biologie Moleculaire et Cellulaire (IGBMC).
Backbone
  Vector backbone: pcDNA3
  Total vector size (bp): 6833
  Vector type: Mammalian Expression
  Selectable markers: Neomycin (select with G418)
Growth in bacteria
  Bacterial resistance: Ampicillin, 100 μg/mL
  Growth temperature: 37°C
  Growth strain: DH5alpha
  Copy number: Unknown
Gene/Insert
  Gene/Insert name: C9ORF72
  Species: H. sapiens (human), Synthetic
  Insert size (bp): 1446
  Mutation: optimized sequence
  Entrez Gene: C9orf72 (a.k.a. ALSFTD, DENND9, DENNL72, FTDALS, FTDALS1)
  Tag / fusion protein: HA (N terminal on backbone)
  Cloning method: Restriction Enzyme; 5′ cloning site HIND3 (not destroyed); 3′ cloning site XHO1 (not destroyed)
  Sequencing primers: 5′ CMV; 3′ BGH polyA
Terms and licenses: Academic/Nonprofit Terms; Industry Terms: Not Available to Industry
Depositor comments: C9ORF72 sequence has been optimized, meaning it encodes same amino acid sequence than natural C9ORF72 (human) but with optimized nucleotide sequence to remove negative RNA element and rare codons.
How to cite: pCDNA3 HA C9ORF72 op was a gift from Nicolas Charlet-Berguerand (Addgene plasmid # 74156 ; http://n2t.net/addgene:74156 ; RRID:Addgene_74156)
