>Addgene plasmid #74156 | pCDNA3 HA C9ORF72 op | addgene partial sequence | sequence record 141739 | CMV-F 5'-CGCAAATGGGCGGTAGGCGTG-3'
ACTAGAGAACCCACTGCTTACTGGCTTATCGAAATTAATACGACTCACTATAGGGAGACCCAAGCTGGCT
AGCCACCATGGAGTACCCATACGATGTTCCAGATTACGCTAAGCTTATGTCAACCCTGTGCCCTCCACCC
TCCCCTGCTGTCGCAAAAACTGAAATCGCCCTGAGCGGAAAATCACCCCTGCTGGCTGCTACCTTCGCTT
ACTGGGATAACATCCTGGGACCTCGGGTGCGCCACATTTGGGCACCAAAGACCGAACAGGTGCTGCTGAG
CGACGGCGAGATCACATTTCTGGCCAACCATACTCTGAATGGAGAAATCCTGAGGAATGCAGAGTCCGGG
GCCATTGACGTGAAATTCTTTGTGCTGTCCGAGAAGGGAGTCATCATCGTGAGCCTGATCTTCGATGGCA
ACTGGAATGGAGACAGATCAACCTACGGGCTGAGCATCATTCTGCCACAGACAGAGCTGAGCTTTTATCT
GCCCCTGCACCGCGTCTGCGTGGATCGACTGACACATATCATTCGAAAAGGCAGGATCTGGATGCACAAG
GAGCGACAGGAAAACGTGCAGAAGATCATTCTGGAGGGGACAGAACGCATGGAGGACCAGGGCCAGTCCA
TCATTCCCATGCTGACTGGCGAAGTCATTCCTGTGATGGAGCTGCTGAGCAGCATGAAGAGTCATTCAGT
GCCTGAGGAAATCGATATTGCTGACACCGTGCTGAACGACGATGACATCGGAGATTCTTGCCACGAAGGG
TTCCTGCTGAATGCCATTTCTAGTCATCTGCAGACATGCGGCTGTAGTGTGGTCGTGGGCAGCAGCGCCG
AGAAGGTCAACAAGATCGTGAGGACCCTGTGCCTGTTTCTGACACCAGCCGAAAGAAAATGCAGCAGGCT
GTGCGAGGCTGAATCCTCTTTCA
