>Addgene plasmid #74156 | pCDNA3 HA C9ORF72 op | addgene partial sequence | sequence record 141740 | BGH-rev 5'-TAGAAGGCACAGTCGAGG-3'
AGTCATCAGCACATCCCGCTCCTGGACAGAAGTGTAGAAGGGTCGCCCGAAAATAAAGCTGTGCAGTCCA
GGCTTGATCTTCTCAGCCAGGGCCATAATGATATTCAGGTCGCCTTCAGCAGTCAGGTCCAGATCGATCT
TCAGGTTTCTCAGAGATTTGAAGGGTTTCTTTCCCTTCTGAGTGTCATCCTCAATATATTTGATCAGTGT
CAGGGCCTTGCGATGCAGCACCAGCAGAAACTGTGCCAGGAATGTACTCCGCAGAGACAGGCCTGGCTTC
AGCTGAAAGACCTGATCCAGGAAGGCTTTCACCAGGGTGTCCCGGTGCAGGACATCCTGAAAGATGTTCA
GGTCAGGAGTGAAAGACTCATCGGTGTAGATGATAGTGTCCTGTGCCATATCTTCCTCTGAGGTTGCTCT
CCAGAAAGCAGTCAGCTCACTCCTCATATATCTCCTCTGATTGTAGATATGTTCGTGACAAGGGGGCATC
TGCTTCACGGTGTTCACGTCCACGTCGATGTGTGTGGTGGGATATGGTGCGTACATGACCTGGCGAAAGG
GCAGGACGAAGGAGCCAGTGCTGTCTTTCAGCAGGCCCTGCACAAACAGCCCGGACTCATACTTGAAAGA
GGATTCAGCCTCGCACAGCCTGCTGCATTTTCTTTCGGCTGGTGTCAGAAACAGGCACAGGGTCCTCACG
ATCTTGTTGACCTTCTCGGCGCTGCTGCCCACGACCACACTACAGCCGCATGTCTGCAGATGACTAGAAA
TGGCATTCAGCAGGAACCCTTCGTGGCAAGAATCTCCGATGTCATCGTCGTTCAGCACGGTGTCAGCAAT
ATCGATTT
